>Addgene plasmid #147159 | pAc5.1B-EGFP-DmGW182-12xmut_1-1115_P | depositor full sequence | sequence record 289606 | Full Sequence
CTTCAAGGAATTAATTCTATATTCTAAAAACACAAATGATACTTCTAAAAAAAATCATGAATGGCATCAA
CTCTGAATCAAATCTTTGCAGATGCACCTACTTCTCATTTCCACTGTCACATCATTTTTCCAGATCTCGC
TGCCTGTTATGTGGCCCACAAACCAAGACACGTTTTATGGCCATTAAAGCTGGCTGATCGTCGCCAAACA
CCAAATACATATCAATATGTACATTCGAGAAAGAAGCGATCAAAGAAGCGTCTTCGGGCGAGTAGGAGAA
TGCGGAGGAGAAGGAGAACGAGCTGATCTAGTATCTCTCCACAATCCAATGCCAACTGACCAACTGGCCA
TATTCGGAGCAATTTGAAGCCAATTTCCATCGCCTGGCGATCGCTCCATTCTTGGCTATATGTTTTTCAC
CGTTCCCGGGGCCATTTTCAAAGACTCGTCGGTAAGATAAGATTGTGTCACTCGCTGTCTCTCTTCATTT
GTCGAAGAATGCTGAGGAATTTCGCGATGACGTCGGCGAGTATTTTGAAGAATGAGAATAATTTGTATTT
ATACGAAAATCAGTTAGTGGAATTTTCTACAAAAACATGTTATCTATAGATAATTTTGTTGCAAAATATG
TTGACTATGACAAAGATTGTATGTATATACCTTTAATGTATTCTCATTTTCTTATGTATTTATAATGGCA
ATGATGATACTGATGATATTTTAAGATGATGCCAGACCACAGGCTGATTTCTGCGTCTTTTGCCGAACGC
AGTGCATGTGCGGTTGTTGTTTTTTGGAATAGTTTCAATTTTCGGACTGTCCGCTTTGATTTCAGTTTCT
TGGCTTATTCAAAAAGCAAAGTAAAGCCAAAAAAGCGAGATGGCAATACCAAATGCGGCAAAACGGTAGT
GGAAGGAAAGGGGTGCGGGGCAGCGGAAGGAAGGGTGGGGCGGGGCGTGGCGGGGTCTGTGGCTGGGCGC
GACGTCACCGACGTTGGAGCCACTCCTTTGACCATGTGTGCGTGTGTGTATTATTCGTGTCTCGCCACTC
GCCGGTTGTTTTTTTCTTTTTATCTCGCTCTCTCTAGCGCCATCTCGTACGCATGCTCAACGCACCGCAT
GTTGCCGTGTCCTTTATGCGTCATTTTGGCTCGAAATAGGCAATTATTTAAACAAAGATTAGTCAACGAA
AACGCTAAAATAAATAAGTCTACAATATGGTTACTTATTGCCATGTGTGTGCAGCCAACGATAGCAACAA
AAGCAACAACACAGTGGCTTTCCCTCTTTCACTTTTTGTTTGCAAGCGCGTGCGAGCAAGACGGCACGAC
CGGCAAACGCAATTACGCTGACAAAGAGCAGACGAAGTTTTGGCCGAAAAACATCAAGGCGCCTGATACG
AATGCATTTGCAATAACAATTGCGATATTTAATATTGTTTATGAAGCTGTTTGACTTCAAAACACACAAA
AAAAAAAATAAAACAAATTATTTGAAAGAGAATTAGGAATCGGACAGCTTATCGTTACGGGCTAACAGCA
CACCGAGACGAAATAGCTTACCTGACGTCACAGCCTCTGGAAGAACTGCCGCCAAGCAGAGAGAGAGAGA
AAAAGAGGGAGAGCAGCTTAGACCGCATGTGCTTGTGTGTGAGGCGTCTCTCTCTTCGTCTCCTGTTTGC
GCAAACGCATAGACTGCACTGAGAAAATCGATTACCTATTTTTTATGAATGAATATTTGCACTATTACTA
TTCAAAACTATTAAGATAGCAATCACATTCAATAGCCAAATACTATACCACCTGAGCGATGCAACGAAAT
GATCAATTTGAGCAAAAATGCTGCATATTTAGGACGGCATCATTATAGAAATGCTTCTTGCTGTGTACTT
TTCTCTCGTCTGGCAGCTGTTTCGCCGTTATTGTTAAAACCGGCTTAAGTTAGGTGTGTTTTCTACGACT
AGTGATGCCCCTACTAGAAGATGTGTGTTGCACAAATGTCCCTGAATAACCAATTTGAAGTGCAGATAGC
AGTAAACGTAAGCTAATATGAATATTATTTAACTGTAATGTTTTAATATCGCTGGACATTACTAATAAAC
CCACTATAAACACATGTACATATGTATGTTTTGGCATACAATGAGTAGTTGGGGAAAAAATGTGTAAAAG
CACCGTGACCATCACAGCATAAAGATAACCAGCTGAAGTATCGAATATGAGTAACCCCCAAATTGAATCA
CATGCCGCAACTGATAGGACCCATGGAAGTACACTCTTCATGGCGATATACAAGACACACACAAGCACGA
ACACCCAGTTGCGGAGGAAATTCTCCGTAAATGAAAACCCAATCGGCGAACAATTCATACCCATATATGG
TAAAAGTTTTGAACGCGACTTGAGAGCGGAGAGCATTGCGGCTGATAAGGTTTTAGCGCTAAGCGGGCTT
TATAAAACGGGCTGCGGGACCAGTTTTCATATCACTACCGTTTGAGTTCTTGTGCTGTGTGGATACTCCT
CCCGACACAAAGCCGCTCCATCAGCCAGCAGTCGTCTAATCCAGAGACCCCGGATCGGGGTACCAACATG
GTGAGCAAGGGCGAGGAGCTGTTCACCGGGGTGGTGCCCATCCTGGTCGAGCTGGACGGCGACGTAAACG
GCCACAAGTTCAGCGTGTCCGGCGAGGGCGAGGGCGATGCCACCTACGGCAAGCTGACCCTGAAGTTCAT
CTGCACCACCGGCAAGCTGCCCGTGCCCTGGCCCACCCTCGTGACCACCCTGACCTACGGCGTGCAGTGC
TTCAGCCGCTACCCCGACCACATGAAGCAGCACGACTTCTTCAAGTCCGCCATGCCCGAAGGCTACGTCC
AGGAGCGCACCATCTTCTTCAAGGACGACGGCAACTACAAGACCCGCGCCGAGGTGAAGTTCGAGGGCGA
CACCCTGGTGAACCGCATCGAGCTGAAGGGCATCGACTTCAAGGAGGACGGCAACATCCTGGGGCACAAG
CTGGAGTACAACTACAACAGCCACAACGTCTATATCATGGCCGACAAGCAGAAGAACGGCATCAAGGTGA
ACTTCAAGATCCGCCACAACATCGAGGACGGCAGCGTGCAGCTCGCCGACCACTACCAGCAGAACACCCC
CATCGGCGACGGCCCCGTGCTGCTGCCCGACAACCACTACCTGAGCACCCAGTCCGCCCTGAGCAAAGAC
CCCAACGAGAAGCGCGATCACATGGTCCTGCTGGAGTTCGTGACCGCCGCCGGGATCACTCTCGGCATGG
ACGAGCTGTACAAGCCAAGCTTGAATTCTGCAGATATCCAGCACAGTGGCGGCCGCATGCGTGAAGCCCT
TTTTTCCCAAGATGCCGCGGCCTGTCAGCATGTTAACCAGGATACTAATTGGGAAGTTCCCAGTTCGCCA
GAACCAGCCAATAAGGATGCACCCGGTCCACCAATGTGGAAGCCAAGCATTAACAATGGTACTGATCTTT
GGGAGTCCAATTTGAGAAACGGAGGTCAGCCGGCCGCACAGCAAGTTCCAAAGCCGTCGGCGGCTCATAC
ACCATCCTCTAACTTAGGTGGAACAGCAGCTGAGGACGACGATGGCGCCGATAGTAGTAGTGTGTGGACT
GGAGGAGCTGTTAGCAACGCGGGATCCGGAGCTGCAGTGGGAGTAAACCAAGCCGGAGTTAATGTCGGTC
CAGGCGGTGTTGTTTCGTCTGGCGGACCTCAGGCGGCACAAGGTGTCGTTGGCGTCGGACTTGGATCAAC
TGGAGGTAACGGGTCAAGCAATATAACTGGATCGTCTGGAGTCGCAACAGGTAGTAGCGGAAACTCCAGC
AACGCTGGTAACGCTGCGGCAGACCCTCGTGAAATACGCCCTTTGGGAGTTGGTGGCTCCATGGATATTC
GAAATGTTGAACATCGCGGCGGTAACGGTTCTGGAGCAACTTCGAGCGATCCACGAGACATTCGCATGAT
CGATCCGCGTGACCCTATTCGAGGAGATCCCCGTGGAATATCTGGTCGTCTTAATGGGACCTCTGAAATG
GCCGCTCATCATCCACAAATGTCCCATAACCAGTTGCAAGGTATCAACAAAATGGTTGGTCAAAGTGTAG
CAACTGCCAGCACCAGTGTCGGAACATCTGGCTCGGGCATCGGTCCTGGAGGTCCCGGTCCTAGTACAGT
ATCAGGCAATATCCCAACACAGGCGGCGCCTGCTCAACCGGTAAGCGTTGGTGTAAGTGGTCCCAAAGAC
ATGTCAAAACAGATAAGTGCAGCGGAGGAACCATCACCACCGCCTCAGCGTCGCAGTATTCCTAACTACG
ATGATGGTACATCGTTGGCGGCTCAGCAAACTCGTGTTCCCGCTGCAAGCGGTCACTGGAAAGACATGAC
TGATTCGATAGGTCGTAGTAGTCATCTCATGCGTGGCCAAAGCCAAACGGGAGGTATAGGAATAGCCGGC
GTTGGAAATAGCAATGTTCCAGTGGGAGCCAATCCAAGTAATCCTATAAGCAGTGTAGTTGGACCTCAAG
CCCGGATTCCATCTGTGGGCGGCGTACAACACAAACCAGACGGCGGCGCTATGTGGGTGCATTCCGGCAA
TGTAGGTGGCAGAAATAATGTTGCTGCTGTTACTACTGCAGCGGATGACACTCATAGCGTTAATGTCGGC
GCTCCCAGCAGTGGCAGTGTATCCAGCAACAATTGGGTTGATGACAAGTCCAACTCAACCTTGGCACAAA
ACTCTTGGAGCGACCCGGCCCCTGTTGGAGTTAGTGCCGCGAATAAGCAAAGCAAACCGCCAAGCAATAG
TGCTTCATCAGCTGCGAGCACTGCTGCGGGCGTGGTGGATGGGGTTGATCTAGGATCTGAGTGGAACACG
CACGGGGGGATTATTGGAAAATCTCAGCAACAACAAAAACTAGCGGGACTTAACGTGGGAATGGTGAACG
TAATTAACGCGGAGATCATTAAGCAAAGCAAGCAATACAGGATCCTTGTCGAGAACGGCTTTAAAAAGGA
AGATGTAGAGCGGGCATTAGTGATTGCTAATATGAACATCGAAGAGGCAGCCGATATGCTCCGTGCCAAC
TCATCCCTATCAATGGATGGTTGGCGTCGACATGATGAGTCCCTTGGATCTTATGCCGACCACAATAGTT
CAACAAGCAGCGGTGGATTTGCTGGTCGTTACCCGGTCAACAGTGGACAACCTTCAATGTCCTTTCCTCA
TAATAACCTTATGAATAACATGGGAGGTACCGCTGTTACTGGAGGTAACAACAATACAAACATGACAGCT
TTACAGGTGCAAAAGTATTTAAATCAAGGGCAACATGGTGTCGCTGTTGGACCGCAAGCCGTTGGTAATT
CTTCAGCAGTATCTGTCGGATTTGGTCAGAACACGTCTAACGCAGCAGTGGCAGGAGCAGCCTCTGCAAA
TATAGCAGCAAATACAAACAACCAACCGTCTGGTCAGCAAATTCGCATGCTAGGCCAGCAAATTCAGTTG
GCCATTCATAGTGGTTTCATATCTAGTCAGATATTGACTCAACCGCTAACTCAAACAACCCTTAACCTTT
TAAACCAACTTCTTAGCAATATTAAGCATCTCCAGGCTGCACAGCAATCCCTTACCCGCGGGGGAAATGT
CAATCCAATGGCAGTGAATGTGGCTATATCTAAATACAAGCAGCAAATCCAGAATTTACAGAACCAGATA
AGTGCACAACAGGCTGTGTATGTAAAACAGCAAAATATGCAACCAACTTCACAACAACAACAGCCCCAAC
AACAGCAACTTCCTTCTGTTCATCTAAGTAACTCAGGCAACGACTATTTAAGAGGTCACGATGCAATAAA
TAATTTGCAAAGCAACTTTTCTGAGCTCAATATTAATAAGCCAAGTGGATATCAAGGAGCGTCCAATCAA
CAATCCCGATTAAATCAGTGGAAGCTTCCAGTATTAGATAAGGAGATCAACTCTGACAGTACGGAATTTT
CTCGTGCCCCAGGTGCAACGAAACAAAATTTGACGGCCAACACAAGCAACATAAACTCTTTGGGTCTTCA
AAACGATAGTACATGGTCAACTGGACGCAGTATTGGTGACGGTTGGCCTGATCCCTCATCTGATAACGAG
AATAAAGACTGGTCTGTTGCTCAGCCAACTTCAGCAGCAACTGCTTACACTGATCTGGTCCAAGAGTTTG
AGCCAGGCAAGCCATGGAAGGGTTCACAGATCAAAAGCATAGAAGATGATCCCAGCATTACACCAGGAAG
CGTTGCTAGATCTCCATTGTCTATTAATTCGACGCCAAAAGATGCTGACATATTTGCCAATACCGGTAAA
AATTCACCGACTGATTTACCGCCACTAAGTTTATCGTCGTCTACATGGAGTTTTAATCCAAACCAAAATT
ATCCGAGTCACAGTTGGTCTGACAATAGTCAACAATGTACCGCCACTTCGGAGCTTTGGACAAGCCCGCT
AAATAAATCATCGTCTCGAGGTCCCCCGCCAGGATTGACTGCCAATTCAAATAAATCTGCAAATAGTAAT
GCGTCAACGCCAACAACTATTACCGGAGGTGCGAATGGATGGTTACAGCCTCGAAGTGGCGGTGTTCAAA
CCACAAACACTAATTGGACAGGTGGTAACACCACTTGGGGCTAATCTAGAGGGCCCGCGGTTCGAAGGTA
AGCCTATCCCTAACCCTCTCCTCGGTCTCGATTCTACGCGTACCGGTCATCATCACCATCACCATTGAGT
TTAAACCCGCTGATCAGCCTCGACTGTGCCTTCTAAGGCCTGAGCTCGCTGATCAGCCTCGATCGAGGAT
CCAGACATGATAAGATACATTGATGAGTTTGGACAAACCACAACTAGAATGCAGTGAAAAAAATGCTTTA
TTTGTGAAATTTGTGATGCTATTGCTTTATTTGTAACCATTATAAGCTGCAATAAACAAGTTAACAACAA
CAATTGCATTCATTTTATGTTTCAGGTTCAGGGGGAGGTGTGGGAGGTTTTTTAAAGCAAGTAAAACCTC
TACAAATGTGGTATGGCTGATTATGATCAGTCGACCGATGCCCTTGAGAGCCTTCAACCCAGTCAGCTCC
TTCCGGTGGGCGCGGGGCATGACTATCGTCGCCGCACTTATGACTGTCTTCTTTATCATGCAACTCGTAG
GACAGGTGCCGGCAGCGCTCTGGGTCATTTTCGGCGAGGACCGCTTTCGCTGGAGCGCGACGATGATCGG
CCTGTCGCTTGCGGTATTCGGAATCTTGCACGCCCTCGCTCAAGCCTTCGTCACTGGTCCCGCCACCAAA
CGTTTCGGCGAGAAGCAGGCCATTATCGCCGGCATGGCGGCCGACGCGCTGGGCTACGTCTTGCTGGCGT
TCGCGACGCGAGGCTGGATGGCCTTCCCCATTATGATTCTTCTCGCTTCCGGCGGCATCGGGATGCCCGC
GTTGCAGGCCATGCTGTCCAGGCAGGTAGATGACGACCATCAGGGACAGCTTCAAGGATCGCTCGCGGCT
CTTACCAGCCAGCAAAAGGCCAGGAACCGTAAAAAGGCCGCGTTGCTGGCGTTTTTCCATAGGCTCCGCC
CCCCTGACGAGCATCACAAAAATCGACGCTCAAGTCAGAGGTGGCGAAACCCGACAGGACTATAAAGATA
CCAGGCGTTTCCCCCTGGAAGCTCCCTCGTGCGCTCTCCTGTTCCGACCCTGCCGCTTACCGGATACCTG
TCCGCCTTTCTCCCTTCGGGAAGCGTGGCGCTTTCTCAATGCTCACGCTGTAGGTATCTCAGTTCGGTGT
AGGTCGTTCGCTCCAAGCTGGGCTGTGTGCACGAACCCCCCGTTCAGCCCGACCGCTGCGCCTTATCCGG
TAACTATCGTCTTGAGTCCAACCCGGTAAGACACGACTTATCGCCACTGGCAGCAGCCACTGGTAACAGG
ATTAGCAGAGCGAGGTATGTAGGCGGTGCTACAGAGTTCTTGAAGTGGTGGCCTAACTACGGCTACACTA
GAAGGACAGTATTTGGTATCTGCGCTCTGCTGAAGCCAGTTACCTTCGGAAAAAGAGTTGGTAGCTCTTG
ATCCGGCAAACAAACCACCGCTGGTAGCGGTGGTTTTTTTGTTTGCAAGCAGCAGATTACGCGCAGAAAA
AAAGGATCTCAAGAAGATCCTTTGATCTTTTCTACGGGGTCTGACGCTCAGTGGAACGAAAACTCACGTT
AAGGGATTTTGGTCATGAGATTATCAAAAAGGATCTTCACCTAGATCCTTTTAAATTAAAAATGAAGTTT
TAAATCAATCTAAAGTATATATGAGTAAACTTGGTCTGACAGTTACCAATGCTTAATCAGTGAGGCACCT
ATCTCAGCGATCTGTCTATTTCGTTCATCCATAGTTGCCTGACTCCCCGTCGTGTAGATAACTACGATAC
GGGAGGGCTTACCATCTGGCCCCAGTGCTGCAATGATACCGCGAGACCCACGCTCACCGGCTCCAGATTT
ATCAGCAATAAACCAGCCAGCCGGAAGGGCCGAGCGCAGAAGTGGTCCTGCAACTTTATCCGCCTCCATC
CAGTCTATTAATTGTTGCCGGGAAGCTAGAGTAAGTAGTTCGCCAGTTAATAGTTTGCGCAACGTTGTTG
CCATTGCTGCAGGCATCGTGGTGTCACGCTCGTCGTTTGGTATGGCTTCATTCAGCTCCGGTTCCCAACG
ATCAAGGCGAGTTACATGATCCCCCATGTTGTGCAAAAAAGCGGTTAGCTCCTTCGGTCCTCCGATCGTT
GTCAGAAGTAAGTTGGCCGCAGTGTTATCACTCATGGTTATGGCAGCACTGCATAATTCTCTTACTGTCA
TGCCATCCGTAAGATGCTTTTCTGTGACTGGTGAGTACTCAACCAAGTCATTCTGAGAATAGTGTATGCG
GCGACCGAGTTGCTCTTGCCCGGCGTCAACACGGGATAATACCGCGCCACATAGCAGAACTTTAAAAGTG
CTCATCATTGGAAAACGTTCTTCGGGGCGAAAACTCTCAAGGATCTTACCGCTGTTGAGATCCAGTTCGA
TGTAACCCACTCGTGCACCCAACTGATCTTCAGCATCTTTTACTTTCACCAGCGTTTCTGGGTGAGCAAA
AACAGGAAGGCAAAATGCCGCAAAAAAGGGAATAAGGGCGACACGGAAATGTTGAATACTCATACTCTTC
CTTTTTCAATATTATTGAAGCATTTATCAGGGTTATTGTCTCATGAGCGGATACATATTTGAATGTATTT
AGAAAAATAAACAAATAGGGGTTCCGCGCACATTTCCCCGAAAAGTGCCACCTGACGTCTAAGAAACCAT
TATTATCATGACATTAACCTATAAAAATAGGCGTATCACGAGGCCCTTTCGT
Features (pLannotate 1.2.2; 10 found; start..end, strand, type, name):
     56..2568    +  promoter       Ac5 promoter: Drosophila melanogaster actin 5C promoter
   2588..3304    +  CDS            EGFP: EGFP is a basic (constitutively fluorescent) green fluorescent protein published in 1996, derived from Aequorea victoria. It is reported to be a rapidly-maturing weak dimer with moderate acid sensitivity.
   3347..6691    +  CDS            gw (fragment): GAWKY_DROME - Also known as GW182 From Drosophila melanogaster (Fruit fly).
   6717..6758    +  CDS            V5 tag: epitope tag from simian virus 5
   6858..6992    -  polyA_signal   SV40 poly(A) signal: SV40 polyadenylation signal
   7015..7099    -  CDS            large T antigen (fragment): large T antigen from SV40 (simian virus 40)
   7100..7570    +  CDS            TcR (fragment): tetracycline efflux protein; tet; confers resistance to tetracycline
   7614..8202    -  rep_origin     ori: high-copy-number ColE1/pMB1/pBR322/pUC origin of replication
   8373..9233    -  CDS            AmpR: β-lactamase; bla; confers resistance to ampicillin, carbenicillin, and related antibiotics
   9234..9338    -  promoter       AmpR promoter: bla
