[The description below was written by a language model from this plasmid's Addgene catalogue record and pLannotate feature annotations shown in this document.]
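Description:
pAc5.1B-EGFP-DmGW182-12xmut_1-1115_P is an insect-cell expression plasmid of about 9.4 kb. The catalogue lists the backbone as unknown, although the name and the annotated parts point to a pAc5.1-type vector. It is propagated in E. coli through a ColE1/pUC-type origin and selected with ampicillin via a β-lactamase gene under its own bla promoter. The catalogue records it as low copy even though the origin annotation is of a high-copy type. Short fragments of a tetracycline resistance gene and of SV40 large T antigen are also annotated; these appear to be non-functional backbone remnants rather than usable markers.

The expression cassette is driven by the Drosophila melanogaster actin 5C (Ac5) promoter, which gives strong constitutive transcription in fly cell lines. Downstream lies an EGFP coding sequence followed by a fragment of the D. melanogaster gw gene (GW182), corresponding to residues 1–1115, so the protein is presumably made as an N-terminally EGFP-tagged fusion. A V5 epitope sequence sits just after the insert, but the record does not say whether it is translated in frame or preceded by a stop codon. An SV40 polyadenylation signal follows. The "12xmut" label indicates a twelve-site mutant, but the record does not specify which positions are altered. It does note one silent change and two amino-acid substitutions, V704A and N799S, relative to the reference transcript.

The stated purpose is expression of this truncated, mutated GW182 in insect cells, where the EGFP tag would allow localisation or pull-down of the protein. The depositor sequence may be theoretical or based only on Sanger sequencing.
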