Addgene plasmid #147159: pAc5.1B-EGFP-DmGW182-12xmut_1-1115_P
Purpose: Insect Expression of DmGW182-12xmut_1-1115
Depositing lab: Elisa Izaurralde. Depositing organization: Max Planck Institute for Developmental Biology.
Backbone
  Vector backbone: Unknown
  Vector type: Insect Expression
Growth in bacteria
  Bacterial resistance: Ampicillin, 100 μg/mL
  Growth temperature: 37°C
  Growth strain: DH5alpha
  Copy number: Low Copy
Gene/Insert
  Gene/Insert name: DmGW182-12xmut_1-1115
  Species: D. melanogaster (fly)
  Mutation: one silent and two non silent mutations V704A, N799S compared to the sequence given by NM_166780.1 varA
  Entrez Gene: gw (a.k.a. Dmel_CG31992, CG11484, CG31992, CG9905, Dmel\CG31992, GQ182, GW, GW182, Gw, Gw182, anon-EST:Posey205, dGW182, gw182)
  Cloning method: Unknown
Terms and licenses: Academic/Nonprofit Terms; Industry Terms: Not Available to Industry
Depositor comments: Plasmids from this collection were made available to the research community and donated after the lab closed. Please note that the sequence provided by the depositing laboratory may be theoretical/predicted or based on Sanger sequencing results. There may be discrepancies between sequencing results obtained by Addgene and the depositor sequence. If an Addgene verified sequence is not available, please contact before placing your order to request that our lab fully sequence the plasmid.
How to cite: pAc5.1B-EGFP-DmGW182-12xmut_1-1115_P was a gift from Elisa Izaurralde (Addgene plasmid # 147159 ; http://n2t.net/addgene:147159 ; RRID:Addgene_147159)
